Addgene plasmid #26129: pBS-PABPC
Depositing lab: Phillip Newmark. Depositing organization: University of Illinois at Urbana-Champaign. Publication: A functional genomic screen in planarians identifies novel regulators of germ cell development. Wang Y, Stary JM, Wilhelm JE, Newmark PA. Genes Dev. 2010 Sep 15. 24(18):2081-92. 10.1101/gad.1951010 PubMed 20844018.
Backbone
  Vector backbone: pBluescript II SK(+)
  Backbone size w/o insert (bp): 3000
  Vector type: cloning
Growth in bacteria
  Bacterial resistance: Ampicillin, 100 μg/mL
  Growth temperature: 37°C
  Growth strain: DH5alpha
  Copy number: High Copy
Gene/Insert
  Gene/Insert name: Smed-PABPC (alt name: Poly(A)-binding protein, cytoplasmic)
  Species: Schmidtea mediterranea
  Insert size (bp): 1787
  GenBank ID: HM100651
  Cloning method: Restriction Enzyme; 5′ cloning site EcoRI (not destroyed); 3′ cloning site NotI (not destroyed)
  Sequencing primers: 5′ T7; 3′ T3
Terms and licenses: Academic/Nonprofit Terms; Industry Terms: Not Available to Industry
How to cite: pBS-PABPC was a gift from Phillip Newmark (Addgene plasmid # 26129 ; http://n2t.net/addgene:26129 ; RRID:Addgene_26129)
