[The description below was written by a language model from this plasmid's Addgene catalogue record.]
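Description:
pBS-PABPC is a bacterial cloning plasmid built on the pBluescript II SK(+) backbone (about 3 kb) that carries a cDNA for Smed-PABPC, the cytoplasmic poly(A)-binding protein of the planarian Schmidtea mediterranea. The insert is roughly 1.8 kb and was placed in the polylinker between EcoRI at the 5′ end and NotI at the 3′ end; both sites were preserved, so the fragment can be excised or transferred to another vector with the same enzymes. The plasmid is maintained at high copy number in standard E. coli cloning strains and is selected with ampicillin. As a pBluescript phagemid, the backbone would normally supply a pUC-type origin, an f1 origin for single-stranded DNA production and the lacZα region surrounding the polylinker. No feature table accompanies the record, so these elements are inferred from the named backbone rather than confirmed for this clone.

The record lists T7 and T3 as the flanking sequencing primers, which matches the opposing phage T7 and T3 promoters that bracket the pBluescript multiple cloning site. That arrangement permits in vitro transcription of either strand of the insert, the usual route to sense or antisense riboprobes for in situ hybridization and to templates for double-stranded RNA. There is no eukaryotic promoter, tag or reporter listed, so the plasmid serves as a cDNA source and transcription template rather than an expression vector. It was deposited in connection with a functional genomic screen for regulators of germ cell development in planarians, but the record does not state which specific application this clone served in that work.
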