>Addgene plasmid #26129 | pBS-PABPC | depositor partial sequence | sequence record 12270 | Author sequence
CCGTTGCTGTCGCCGTTGCTGTCGAAAATTAAGAGAAATGTTTTTAGAATTTGGTGAAATAACTAGCGCT
AAGGTAATGATTGATGAAAATGGAAAATCTAAGGGATTCGGATTTGTATGCTTTAAAGATTCTGAAACTG
CTGAGTCTGCTGTGAAAGCTTTAAACGGCAAGATGTTTAAAGATCGTCAGTTGTATGTTGGTAGAGCTCA
GAAAAAAAATGAACGATTAGATGAATTGCGTTCTCATTTTGAAAAACAAAGAGCAGAACGTAGTTCTCGA
TACACTCAAGGTGTAAATCTTTATGTAAAAAATCTTGATGATTCTATCGATGATACAAGATTGAAGCAAG
AATTTGTAGTTTTTGGTAATATAACAAGCGCGAAAGTCATGACTGATTCAAATAATCGGTCAAAGGGATT
TGGATTTGTATGCTTTTCAAACCCAGAAGAAGCCACCAAAGCTGTTACGGAAATGAATGGGAAAATTTGT
GGAAGTAAACCACTTTATGTAGCCCTTGCTCAAAGAAAAGAAGATCGTAAAGCGCATCTTGCGTCTCAAT
ATATGCAAAGAGTTAATCCTCATCGTAACAATTATCCCAATCAAGTCTCAGTTAATACCCTTATATCTGG
TGGACCTCCTGGGGGACCCTCAATTTTGCCATATGCTTTTGCACCAAATGCTTCTACTCCACGTGTCTAT
ACTCAAAGTGCGGCATTTATGCCACCTCAAAATCGTTGGTCTAATCGAATGCACCCGAGTCAGTTACAAT
TCAACGGTGGCAATATGAGGCAATTGGCAAATGCTCACTTCGGAAATATGGAAGGCTCATCGGTGCCCAT
TCAGAATAACACAATGGGAATGCAAGCAAATCAAATTAGACAGGTATCAATGATCCCTAATCAACGACCA
ATGCTAAGTAACAATGCCAATGTTTCGGCATCTAACGTAATGATGAATGGTGTGGCAAATACTGTTAAAT
CTGCTCCTCAAAATAGCCGTCCAATTACTGGTGTTCAAATGCCAATCACGTCGCAAGCTAGTAATATTAG
CCAACAAAGACCTCCTAATCAACCAACTAGACAAATTACAGGTCAATCTGTAATTTCTGGAAATCAAAAT
GTCAATAGACCGATTAACAATGGCTCCAATCAACTGGTTTCAGGAAACTTAGAGCCCCTGACAATTTCAA
CTCTGGCATCTGCTCCAATTGCTGAACAAAAGCAAATGCTTGGAGAACGATTATACCCATTAGTGCATAG
AATGTATCCAGAATTAGCCGGAAAAATTACTGGAATGCTTCTTGAAATTGATAACACCGAATTGCTTCAT
ATGCTGGAATCTGAGGATTCTTTGACTACAAAAATAGAAGAAGCCATGAATGTTCTGCAGTCTCATAAAA
ATCAAAATGTTATAGTCACTGATATGGGACAAGGGCTTCCTAAACAGCAAACTGGCAGTAAAGTCGCTGC
TAATTAATTTCGTTTGTTTTTTTATTTTTCAAATTGATAGTATTATATCTGAGGTCGTTTTATCGATCGC
GTCTTTATATTTCAAAAATTCTAAAAAAAATAGTTAAAATTTTGTTAATGTTGGATTATTACTATTATTA
TTATTTTGATTTTGTCGGTTGAGTTATTAATATTTGTTATTGTTTTTATCAAAATTAATTTGTTTTTTCG
AGCGGTGTATTGATGGAAGAGATTCCAGCTCTATAAGGAAGATTTTGTTTAAGATAGTGGGTATGAATAA
AGTTTTTGGTTTCGAAAAAAAAAAAAAAAAAATGCGA
