>Addgene plasmid #26129 | pBS-PABPC | addgene partial sequence | sequence record 32237 | 26129 with T7
GTCGACGGTATCGATAAGCTTGATATCGAATTCCGTTGCTGTCGCCGTTGCTGTCGCCGTTGCTGTCGAA
AATTAAGAGAAATGTTTTTAGAATTTGGTGAAATAACTAGCGCTAAGGTAATGATTGATGAAAATGGAAA
ATCTAAGGGATTCGGATTTGTATGCTTTAAAGATTCTGAAACTGCTGAGTCTGCTGTGAAAGCTTTAAAC
GGCAAGATGTTTAAAGATCGTCAGTTGTATGTTGGTAGAGCTCAGAAAAAAAATGAACGATTAGATGAAT
TGCGTTCTCATTTTGAAAAACAAAGAGCAGAACGTAGTTCTCGATACACTCAAGGTGTAAATCTTTATGT
AAAAAATCTTGATGATTCTATCGATGATACAAGATTGAAGCAAGAATTTGTAGTTTTTGGTAATATAACA
AGCGCGAAAGTCATGACTGATTCAAATAATCGGTCAAAGGGATTTGGATTTGTATGCTTTTCAAACCCAG
AAGAAGCCACCAAAGCTGTTACGGAAATGAATGGGAAAATTTGTGGAAGTAAACCACTTTATGTAGCCCT
TGCTCAAAGAAAAGAAGATCGTAAAGCGCATCTTGCGTCTCAATATATGCAAAGAGTTAATCCTCATCGT
AACAATTATCCCAATCAAGTCTCAGTTAATACCCTTATATCTGGTGGACCTCCTGGGGGACCCTCAATTT
TGCCATATGCTTTTGCACCAAATGCTTCTACTCCACGTGTCTATACTCAAAGTGCGGCATTTATGCCACC
TCAAAATCGTTGGTCTAATCGAATGCACCCGAGTCAGTTACAATTCAACGGTGGCAATATGAGGCAATTG
GCAAATGCTCACTTCGGAAATATGGAAGGCTCATCGGTGCCCATTCAGAAT
